>Addgene plasmid #215159 | Stag-ComMT | addgene full sequence | sequence record 430152 | Addgene NGS Result
CCCTGACGAGCATCACAAAAATCGACGCTCAAGTCAGAGGTGGCGAAACCCGACAGGACTATAAAGATAC
CAGGCGTTTCCCCCTGGAAGCTCCCTCGTGCGCTCTCCTGTTCCGACCCTGCCGCTTACCGGATACCTGT
CCGCCTTTCTCCCTTCGGGAAGCGTGGCGCTTTCTCATAGCTCACGCTGTAGGTATCTCAGTTCGGTGTA
GGTCGTTCGCTCCAAGCTGGGCTGTGTGCACGAACCCCCCGTTCAGCCCGACCGCTGCGCCTTATCCGGT
AACTATCGTCTTGAGTCCAACCCGGTAAGACACGACTTATCGCCACTGGCAGCAGCCACTGGTAACAGGA
TTAGCAGAGCGAGGTATGTAGGCGGTGCTACAGAGTTCTTGAAGTGGTGGCCTAACTACGGCTACACTAG
AAGGACAGTATTTGGTATCTGCGCTCTGCTGAAGCCAGTTACCTTCGGAAAAAGAGTTGGTAGCTCTTGA
TCCGGCAAACAAACCACCGCTGGTAGCGGTGGTTTTTTTGTTTGCAAGCAGCAGATTACGCGCAGAAAAA
AAGGATCTCAAGAAGATCCTTTGATCTTTTCTACGGGGTCTGACGCTCAGTGGAACGAAAACTCACGTTA
AGGGATTTTGGTCATGAACAATAAAACTGTCTGCTTACATAAACAGTAATACAAGGGGTGTTATGAGCCA
TATTCAACGGGAAACGTCTTGCTCTAGGCCGCGATTAAATTCCAACATGGATGCTGATTTATATGGGTAT
AAATGGGCTCGCGATAATGTCGGGCAATCAGGTGCGACAATCTATCGATTGTATGGGAAGCCCGATGCGC
CAGAGTTGTTTCTGAAACATGGCAAAGGTAGCGTTGCCAATGATGTTACAGATGAGATGGTCAGACTAAA
CTGGCTGACGGAATTTATGCCTCTTCCGACCATCAAGCATTTTATCCGTACTCCTGATGATGCATGGTTA
CTCACCACTGCGATCCCCGGGAAAACAGCATTCCAGGTATTAGAAGAATATCCTGATTCAGGTGAAAATA
TTGTTGATGCGCTGGCAGTGTTCCTGCGCCGGTTGCATTCGATTCCTGTTTGTAATTGTCCTTTTAACAG
CGATCGCGTATTTCGTCTCGCTCAGGCGCAATCACGAATGAATAACGGTTTGGTTGATGCGAGTGATTTT
GATGACGAGCGTAATGGCTGGCCTGTTGAACAAGTCTGGAAAGAAATGCATAAACTTTTGCCATTCTCAC
CGGATTCAGTCGTCACTCATGGTGATTTCTCACTTGATAACCTTATTTTTGACGAGGGGAAATTAATAGG
TTGTATTGATGTTGGACGAGTCGGAATCGCAGACCGATACCAGGATCTTGCCATCCTATGGAACTGCCTC
GGTGAGTTTTCTCCTTCATTACAGAAACGGCTTTTTCAAAAATATGGTATTGATAATCCTGATATGAATA
AATTGCAGTTTCATTTGATGCTCGATGAGTTTTTCTAAGAATTAATTCATGAGCGGATACATATTTGAAT
GTATTTAGAAAAATAAACAAATAGGGGTTCCGCGCACATTTCCCCGAAAAGTGCCACCTAAATTGTAAGC
GTTAATATTTTGTTAAAATTCGCGTTAAATTTTTGTTAAATCAGCTCATTTTTTAACCAATAGGCCGAAA
TCGGCAAAATCCCTTATAAATCAAAAGAATAGACCGAGATAGGGT
[37 nt withheld, positions 1726-1762]
AAAGAACGTGGACTCCAACGTCAAAGG
[49 nt withheld, positions 1790-1838]
T
[91 nt withheld, positions 1840-1930]
G
[124 nt withheld, positions 1932-2055]
CCCATTCGCCAATCCGGATATAGTTCCTCCTTTCAGCAAAAAACCCCTCAAGACCCGTTTAGAGGCCCCA
AGGGGTTATGCTAGTTATTGCTCAGCGGTGGCAGCAGCCAACTCAGCTTCCTTTCGGGCTTTGTTAGCAG
CCGGATCTCAGTGGTGGTGGTGGTGGTGCTCGAGTTATTACGGGCTGATCGGATCGCTCGCCGGGAAGGT
CTCATCCAGCGCGTTGTCCACCGCGCTTTCACCCGGTTTCTCGCCGCAGTGGCAGTCCTGCATACGGCAC
GGTTCGCCCTTACGGTGACCGCTCGCGCACGCCTCGCAGCAATACGCTTTGCCATCACGTTGCAGCGCCT
TCGCAACCACGGTGCAGCTGCAGTGGGTGCACGCGCAACGCTGGTCGTACATGCCCATGGAACCGCGTGG
CACCAGGGTACCCAGATCTGGGCTGTCCATGTGCTGGCGTTCGAATTTAGCAGCAGCGGTTTCTTTCATA
TGTATATCTCCTTCTTAAAGTTAAACAAAATTATTTCTAGAGGGGAATTGTTATCCGCTCACAATTCCCC
TATAGTGAGTCGTATTAATTTCGCGGGATCGAGATCGATCTCGATCCTCTACGCCGGACGCATCGTGGCC
GGCATCACCGGCGCCACAGGTGCGGTTGCTGGCGCCTATATCGCCGACATCACCGATGGGGAAGATCGGG
CTCGCCACTTCGGGCTCATGAGCGCTTGTTTCGGCGTGGGTATGGTGGCAGGCCCCGTGGCCGGGGGACT
GTTGGGCGCCATCTCCTTGCATGCACCATTCCTTGCGGCGGCGGTGCTCAACGGCCTCAACCTACTACTG
GGCTGCTTCCTAATGCAGGAGTCGCATAAGGGAGAGCGTCGAGATCCCGGACACCATCGAATGGCGCAAA
ACCTTTCGCGGTATGGCATGATAGCGCCCGGAAGAGAGTCAATTCAGGGTGGTGAATGTGAAACCAGTAA
CGTTATACGATGTCGCAGAGTATGCCGGTGTCTCTTATCAGACCGTTTCCCGCGTGGTGAACCAGGCCAG
CCACGTTTCTGCGAAAACGCGGGAAAAAGTGGAAGCGGCGATGGCGGAGCTGAATTACATTCCCAACCGC
GTGGCACAACAACTGGCGGGCAAACAGTCGTTGCTGATTGGCGTTGCCACCTCCAGTCTGGCCCTGCACG
CGCCGTCGCAAATTGTCGCGGCGATTAAATCTCGCGCCGATCAACTGGGTGCCAGCGTGGTGGTGTCGAT
GGTAGAACGAAGCGGCGTCGAAGCCTGTAAAGCGGCGGTGCACAATCTTCTCGCGCAACGCGTCAGTGGG
CTGATCATTAACTATCCGCTGGATGACCAGGATGCCATTGCTGTGGAAGCTGCCTGCACTAATGTTCCGG
CGTTATTTCTTGATGTCTCTGACCAGACACCCATCAACAGTATTATTTTCTCCCATGAAGACGGTACGCG
ACTGGGCGTGGAGCATCTGGTCGCATTGGGTCACCAGCAAATCGCGCTGTTAGCGGGCCCATTAAGTTCT
GTCTCGGCGCGTCTGCGTCTGGCTGGCTGGCATAAATATCTCACTCGCAATCAAATTCAGCCGATAGCGG
AACGGGAAGGCGACTGGAGTGCCATGTCCGGTTTTCAACAAACCATGCAAATGCTGAATGAGGGCATCGT
TCCCACTGCGATGCTGGTTGCCAACGATCAGATGGCGCTGGGCGCAATGCGCGCCATTACCGAGTCCGGG
CTGCGCGTTGGTGCGGACATCTCGGTAGTGGGATACGACGATACCGAAGACAGCTCATGTTATATCCCGC
CGTTAACCACCATCAAACAGGATTTTCGCCTGCTGGGGCAAACCAGCGTGGACCGCTTGCTGCAACTCTC
TCAGGGCCAGGCGGTGAAGGGCAATCAGCTGTTGCCCGTCTCACTGGTGAAAAGAAAAACCACCCTGGCG
CCCAATACGCAAACCGCCTCTCCCCGCGCGTTGGCCGATTCATTAATGCAGCTGGCACGACAGGTTTCCC
GACTGGAAAGCGGGCAGTGAGCGCAACGCAATTAATGTAAGTTAGCTCACTCATTAGGCACCGGGATCTC
GACCGATGCCCTTGAGAGCCTTCAACCCAGTCAGCTCCTTCCGGTGGGCGCGGGGCATGACTATCGTCGC
CGCACTTATGACTGTCTTCTTTATCATGCAACTCGTAGGACAGGTGCCGGCAGCGCTCTGGGTCATTTTC
GGCGAGGACCGCTTTCGCTGGAGCGCGACGATGATCGGCCTGTCGCTTGCGGTATTCGGAATCTTGCACG
CCCTCGCTCAAGCCTTCGTCACTGGTCCCGCCACCAAACGTTTCGGCGAGAAGCAGGCCATTATCGCCGG
CATGGCGGCCCCACGGGTGCGCATGATCGTGCTCCTGTCGTTGAGGACCCGGCTAGGCTGGCGGGGTTGC
CTTACTGGTTAGCAGAATGAATCACCGATACGCGAGCGAACGTGAAGCGACTGCTGCTGCAAAACGTCTG
CGACCTGAGCAACAACATGAATGGTCTTCGGTTTCCGTGTTTCGTAAAGTCTGGAAACGCGGAAGTCAGC
GCCCTGCACCATTATGTTCCGGATCTGCATCGCAGGATGCTGCTGGCTACCCTGTGGAACACCTACATCT
GTATTAACGAAGCGCTGGCATTGACCCTGAGTGATTTTTCTCTGGTCCCGCCGCATCCATACCGCCAGTT
GTTTACCCTCACAACGTTCCAGTAACCGGGCATGTTCATCATCAGTAACCCGTATCGTGAGCATCCTCTC
TCGTTTCATCGGTATCATTACCCCCATGAACAGAAATCCCCCTTACACGGAGGCATCAGTGACCAAACAG
GAAAAAACCGCCCTTAACATGGCCCGCTTTATCAGAAGCCAGACATTAACGCTTCTGGAGAAACTCAACG
AGCTGGACGCGGATGAACAGGCAGACATCTGTGAATCGCTTCACGACCACGCTGATGAGCTTTACCGCAG
CTGCCTCGCGCGTTTCGGTGATGACGGTGAAAACCTCTGACACATGCAGCTCCCGGAGACGGTCACAGCT
TGTCTGTAAGCGGATGCCGGGAGCAGACAAGCCCGTCAGGGCGCGTCAGCGGGTGTTGGCGGGTGTCGGG
GCGCAGCCATGACCCAGTCACGTAGCGATAGCGGAGTGTATACTGGCTTAACTATGCGGCATCAGAGCAG
ATTGTACTGAGAGTGCACCATTGCGGTGTGAAATACCGCACAGATGCGTAAGGAGAAAATACCGCATCAG
GCGCTCTTCCGCTTCCTCGCTCACTGACTCGCTGCGCTCGGTCGTTCGGCTGCGGCGAGCGGTATCAGCT
CACTCAAAGGCGGTAATACGGTTATCCACAGAATCAGGGGATAACGCAGGAAAGAACATGTGAGCAAAAG
GCCAGCAAAAGGCCAGGAACCGTAAAAAGGCCGCGTTGCTGGCGTTTTTCCATAGGCTCCGCCC
Features (pLannotate 1.2.2; 20 found; start..end, strand, type, name):
    693..1508    +  CDS            KanR: aminoglycoside phosphotransferase; aph(3')-Ia; confers resistance to kanamycin in bacteria or G418 (Geneticin®) in eukaryotes
   1517..1574    -  promoter       AmpR promoter (fragment): bla
   1627..2055    -  rep_origin     f1 ori (sequence partly withheld): f1 bacteriophage origin of replication; arrow indicates direction of (+) strand synthesis
   2092..2139    -  terminator     T7 terminator: transcription terminator for bacteriophage T7 RNA polymerase
   2147..2196    -  CDS            SET1 (fragment): solubility-enhancement tag derived from T7 phage gene 10B
   2206..2223    -  CDS            9xHis (fragment): 9xHis affinity tag
   2497..2541    -  CDS            S-Tag: affinity and epitope tag derived from pancreatic ribonuclease A
   2552..2574    -  RBS            RBS: efficient ribosome binding site from bacteriophage T7 gene 10 (Olins and Rangwala, 1989)
   2589..2613    -  protein_bind   lac operator: The lac repressor binds to the lac operator to inhibit transcription in E. coli. This inhibition can be relieved by adding lactose or isopropyl-β-D-thiogalactopyranoside (IPTG). lac repressor encoded by lacI
   2614..2632    -  promoter       T7 promoter: promoter for bacteriophage T7 RNA polymerase
   2658..2937    +  CDS            TcR (fragment): tetracycline efflux protein; tet; confers resistance to tetracycline
   2945..3022    +  promoter       lacI promoter: lacI
   3023..4105    +  CDS            lacI: lac repressor; lacI; The lac repressor binds to the lac operator to inhibit transcription in E. coli. This inhibition can be relieved by adding lactose or isopropyl-β-D-thiogalactopyranoside (IPTG).
   4118..4139    +  protein_bind   CAP binding site: CAP binding activates transcription in the presence of cAMP. E. coli catabolite activator protein
   4154..4445    +  CDS            TcR (fragment): tetracycline efflux protein; tet; confers resistance to tetracycline
   4517..4897    -  CDS            YPB1_ECOLX: Protein predicted: Swiss-Prot protein existence level 4. From Escherichia coli.
   4914..5105    +  CDS            rop: Rop protein, which maintains plasmids at low copy number; rop
   5207..5346    +  misc_feature   bom: basis of mobility region from pBR322
   5351..5484    -  rep_origin     RSF ori (fragment): Plasmids containing the RSF 1030 origin of replication can be propagated in E. coli cells that contain additional plasmids with compatible origins.
   5532..571     -  rep_origin     ori (across the origin): high-copy-number ColE1/pMB1/pBR322/pUC origin of replication
