[The description below was written by a language model from this plasmid's Addgene catalogue record and pLannotate feature annotations shown in this document.]
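Description:
Stag-ComMT is a bacterial expression plasmid built on the pET-29a(+) backbone that encodes a metallothionein from the proteobacterium Comamonas sp. XL8 fused to an S-tag at its N-terminus. The sequenced plasmid is 5,549 nt. It is maintained in E. coli through a ColE1/pBR322-type origin and selected with kanamycin via the aph(3')-Ia (KanR) gene. The catalogue lists it as high copy, although the annotation also shows the rop gene and the bom region typical of pBR322-derived pET vectors, which normally moderate copy number. An f1 origin is present for single-stranded DNA production. The short TcR, AmpR promoter, RSF ori and SET1 fragments in the table appear to be backbone remnants or partial matches rather than functional parts.

The insert was placed between the NcoI and XhoI sites, both retained, downstream of the vector's T7 lac promoter. This consists of a T7 promoter followed immediately by a lac operator, then the T7 gene 10 ribosome binding site and the S-tag coding sequence. The metallothionein itself is not annotated by name but would lie in the unannotated interval between the S-tag and a short His-tag-coding fragment that precedes the T7 terminator. Whether that His sequence is translated as a C-terminal tag is not stated in the record, which lists only the S-tag. The plasmid-borne lacI gene supplies lac repressor, keeping transcription off until IPTG or lactose is added in a host that provides T7 RNA polymerase. The S-tag, derived from pancreatic ribonuclease A, allows affinity capture and detection of the fusion. The construct is therefore suited to inducible production and purification of recombinant ComMT. The record does not describe further applications.
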