Addgene plasmid #215159: Stag-ComMT
Purpose: Encodes a proteobacteria metallothionein fused with the S-tag at the N-terminus
Depositing lab: Travis Beddoe & Bhuvana Shanbhag. Depositing organization: La Trobe University.
Backbone
  Vector backbone: pET-29a(+)
  Vector type: Bacterial Expression
Growth in bacteria
  Bacterial resistance: Kanamycin, 50 μg/mL
  Growth temperature: 37°C
  Growth strain: DH5alpha
  Copy number: High Copy
Gene/Insert
  Gene/Insert name: Stag-ComMT
  Species: Comamonas sp. XL8
  Promoter: T7 lac
  Tag / fusion protein: S-tag (N terminal on insert)
  Cloning method: Restriction Enzyme; 5′ cloning site NcoI (not destroyed); 3′ cloning site XhoI (not destroyed)
  Sequencing primers: 5′ T7 fwd; 3′ T7 Rev
Terms and licenses: Academic/Nonprofit Terms; Industry Terms: Not Available to Industry
How to cite: Stag-ComMT was a gift from Travis Beddoe & Bhuvana Shanbhag (Addgene plasmid # 215159 ; http://n2t.net/addgene:215159 ; RRID:Addgene_215159)
